>Addgene plasmid #199650 | BAF-S4D-tet-puro | addgene full sequence | sequence record 394432 | Addgene NGS Result
CAATAAAGCTTGCCTTGAGTGCTTCAAGTAGTGTGTGCCCGTCTGTTGTGTGACTCTGGTAACTAGAGAT
CCCTCAGACCCTTTTAGTCAGTGTGGAAAATCTCTAGCAGTAGTAGTTCATGTCATCTTATTATTCAGTA
TTTATAACTTGCAAAGAAATGAATATCAGAGAGTGAGAGGAACTTGTTTATTGCAGCTTATAATGGTTAC
AAATAAAGCAATAGCATCACAAATTTCACAAATAAAGCATTTTTTTCACTGCATTCTAGTTGTGGTTTGT
CCAAACTCATCAATGTATCTTATCATGTCTGGCTCTAGCTATCCCGCCCCTAACTCCGCCCATCCCGCCC
CTAACTCCGCCCAGTTCCGCCCATTCTCCGCCCCATGGCTGACTAATTTTTTTTATTTATGCAGAGGCCG
AGGCCGCCTCGGCCTCTGAGCTATTCCAGAAGTAGTGAGGAGGCTTTTTTGGAGGCCTTTCAAATATGTA
TCCGCTCATGAGACAATAACCCTGATAAATGCTTCAATAATATTGAAAAAGGAAGAGTATGAGTATTCAA
CATTTCCGTGTCGCCCTTATTCCCTTTTTTGCGGCATTTTGCCTTCCTGTTTTTGCTCACCCAGAAACGC
TGGTGAAAGTAAAAGATGCTGAAGATCAGTTGGGTGCACGAGTGGGTTACATCGAACTGGATCTCAACAG
CGGTAAGATCCTTGAGAGTTTTCGCCCCGAAGAACGTTTTCCAATGATGAGCACTTTTAAAGTTCTGCTA
TGTGGCGCGGTATTATCCCGTATTGACGCCGGGCAAGAGCAACTCGGTCGCCGCATACACTATTCTCAGA
ATGACTTGGTTGAGTACTCACCAGTCACAGAAAAGCATCTTACGGATGGCATGACAGTAAGAGAATTATG
CAGTGCTGCCATAACCATGAGTGATAACACTGCGGCCAACTTACTTCTGACAACGATCGGAGGACCGAAG
GAGCTAACCGCTTTTTTGCACAACATGGGGGATCATGTAACTCGCCTTGATCGTTGGGAACCGGAGCTGA
ATGAAGCCATACCAAACGACGAGCGTGACACCACGATGCCTGTAGCAATGGCAACAACGTTGCGCAAACT
ATTAACTGGCGAACTACTTACTCTAGCTTCCCGGCAACAATTAATAGACTGGATGGAGGCGGATAAAGTT
GCAGGACCACTTCTGCGCTCGGCCCTTCCGGCTGGCTGGTTTATTGCTGATAAATCTGGAGCCGGTGAGC
GTGGGTCTCGCGGTATCATTGCAGCACTGGGGCCAGATGGTAAGCCCTCCCGTATCGTAGTTATCTACAC
GACGGGGAGTCAGGCAACTATGGATGAACGAAATAGACAGATCGCTGAGATAGGTGCCTCACTGATTAAG
CATTGGTAACTGTCAGACCAAGTTTACTCATATATACTTTAGATTGATTTAAAACTTCATTTTTAATTTA
AAAGGATCTAGGTGAAGATCCTTTTTGATAATCTCATGACCAAAATCCCTTAACGTGAGTTTTCGTTCCA
CTGAGCGTCAGACCCCGTAGAAAAGATCAAAGGATCTTCTTGAGATCCTTTTTTTCTGCGCGTAATCTGC
TGCTTGCAAACAAAAAAACCACCGCTACCAGCGGTGGTTTGTTTGCCGGATCAAGAGCTACCAACTCTTT
TTCCGAAGGTAACTGGCTTCAGCAGAGCGCAGATACCAAATACTGTTCTTCTAGTGTAGCCGTAGTTAGG
CCACCACTTCAAGAACTCTGTAGCACCGCCTACATACCTCGCTCTGCTAATCCTGTTACCAGTGGCTGCT
GCCAGTGGCGATAAGTCGTGTCTTACCGGGTTGGACTCAAGACGATAGTTACCGGATAAGGCGCAGCGGT
CGGGCTGAACGGGGGGTTCGTGCACACAGCCCAGCTTGGAGCGAACGACCTACACCGAACTGAGATACCT
ACAGCGTGAGCTATGAGAAAGCGCCACGCTTCCCGAAGGGAGAAAGGCGGACAGGTATCCGGTAAGCGGC
AGGGTCGGAACAGGAGAGCGCACGAGGGAGCTTCCAGGGGGAAACGCCTGGTATCTTTATAGTCCTGTCG
GGTTTCGCCACCTCTGACTTGAGCGTCGATTTTTGTGATGCTCGTCAGGGGGGCGGAGCCTATGGAAAAA
CGCCAGCAACGCGGCCTTTTTACGGTTCCTGGCCTTTTGCTGGCCTTTTGCTCACATGTTCTTTCCTGCG
TTATCCCCTGATTCTGTGGATAACCGTATTACCGCCTTTGAGTGAGCTGATACCGCTCGCCGCAGCCGAA
CGACCGAGCGCAGCGAGTCAGTGAGCGAGGAAGCGGAAGAGCGCCCAATACGCAAACCGCCTCTCCCCGC
GCGTTGGCCGATTCATTAATGCAGCTGGCACGACAGGTTTCCCGACTGGAAAGCGGGCAGTGAGCGCAAC
GCAATTAATGTGAGTTAGCTCACTCATTAGGCACCCCAGGCTTTACACTTTATGCTTCCGGCTCGTATGT
TGTGTGGAATTGTGAGCGGATAACAATTTCACACAGGAAACAGCTATGACCATGATTACGCCAAGCGCGC
AATTAACCCTCACTAAAGGGAACAAAAGCTGGAGCTGCAAGCTTAATGTAGTCTTATGCAATACTCTTGT
AGTCTTGCAACATGGTAACGATGAGTTAGCAACATGCCTTACAAGGAGAGAAAAAGCACCGTGCATGCCG
ATTGGTGGAAGTAAGGTGGTACGATCGTGCCTTATTAGGAAGGCAACAGACGGGTCTGACATGGATTGGA
CGAACCACTGAATTGCCGCATTGCAGAGATATTGTATTTAAGTGCCTAGCTCGATACATAAACGGGTCTC
TCTGGTTAGACCAGATCTGAGCCTGGGAGCTCTCTGGCTAACTAGGGAACCCACTGCTTAAGCCTCAATA
AAGCTTGCCTTGAGTGCTTCAAGTAGTGTGTGCCCGTCTGTTGTGTGACTCTGGTAACTAGAGATCCCTC
AGACCCTTTTAGTCAGTGTGGAAAATCTCTAGCAGTGGCGCCCGAACAGGGACTTGAAAGCGAAAGGGAA
ACCAGAGGAGCTCTCTCGACGCAGGACTCGGCTTGCTGAAGCGCGCACGGCAAGAGGCGAGGGGCGGCGA
CTGGTGAGTACGCCAAAAATTTTGACTAGCGGAGGCTAGAAGGAGAGAGATGGGTGCGAGAGCGTCAGTA
TTAAGCGGGGGAGAATTAGATCGCGATGGGAAAAAATTCGGTTAAGGCCAGGGGGAAAGAAAAAATATAA
ATTAAAACATATAGTATGGGCAAGCAGGGAGCTAGAACGATTCGCAGTTAATCCTGGCCTGTTAGAAACA
TCAGAAGGCTGTAGACAAATACTGGGACAGCTACAACCATCCCTTCAGACAGGATCAGAAGAACTTAGAT
CATTATATAATACAGTAGCAACCCTCTATTGTGTGCATCAAAGGATAGAGATAAAAGACACCAAGGAAGC
TTTAGACAAGATAGAGGAAGAGCAAAACAAAAGTAAGACCACCGCACAGCAAGCGGCCGCTGATCTTCAG
ACCTGGAGGAGGAGATATGAGGGACAATTGGAGAAGTGAATTATATAAATATAAAGTAGTAAAAATTGAA
CCATTAGGAGTAGCACCCACCAAGGCAAAGAGAAGAGTGGTGCAGAGAGAAAAAAGAGCAGTGGGAATAG
GAGCTTTGTTCCTTGGGTTCTTGGGAGCAGCAGGAAGCACTATGGGCGCAGCGTCAATGACGCTGACGGT
ACAGGCCAGACAATTATTGTCTGGTATAGTGCAGCAGCAGAACAATTTGCTGAGGGCTATTGAGGCGCAA
CAGCATCTGTTGCAACTCACAGTCTGGGGCATCAAGCAGCTCCAGGCAAGAATCCTGGCTGTGGAAAGAT
ACCTAAAGGATCAACAGCTCCTGGGGATTTGGGGTTGCTCTGGAAAACTCATTTGCACCACTGCTGTGCC
TTGGAATGCTAGTTGGAGTAATAAATCTCTGGAACAGATTTGGAATCACACGACCTGGATGGAGTGGGAC
AGAGAAATTAACAATTACACAAGCTTAATACACTCCTTAATTGAAGAATCGCAAAACCAGCAAGAAAAGA
ATGAACAAGAATTATTGGAATTAGATAAATGGGCAAGTTTGTGGAATTGGTTTAACATAACAAATTGGCT
GTGGTATATAAAATTATTCATAATGATAGTAGGAGGCTTGGTAGGTTTAAGAATAGTTTTTGCTGTACTT
TCTATAGTGAATAGAGTTAGGCAGGGATATTCACCATTATCGTTTCAGACCCACCTCCCAACCCCGAGGG
GACAATTCTCGACCTCGAGACAAATGGCAGTATTCATCCACAATTTTAAAAGAAAAGGGGGGATTGGGGG
GTACAGTGCAGGGGAAAGAATAGTAGACATAATAGCAACAGACATACAAACTAAAGAATTACAAAAACAA
ATTACAAAAATTCAAAATTTTCGGGTTTATTACAGGGACAGCAGAGATCCACTTTGGCCGCGAATCGATA
TGTCGAGTTTACTCCCTATCAGTGATAGAGAACGTATGTCGAGTTTACTCCCTATCAGTGATAGAGAACG
ATGTCGAGTTTACTCCCTATCAGTGATAGAGAACGTATGTCGAGTTTACTCCCTATCAGTGATAGAGAAC
GTATGTCGAGTTTACTCCCTATCAGTGATAGAGAACGTATGTCGAGTTTATCCCTATCAGTGATAGAGAA
CGTATGTCGAGTTTACTCCCTATCAGTGATAGAGAACGTATGTCGAGGTAGGCGTGTACGGTGGGAGGCC
TATATAAGCAGAGCTCGTTTAGTGAACCGTCAGATCGCCTGGAGAATTGGCTAGCATCAACAAGTTTGTA
CAAAAAAGCAGGCTTCACCATGACAACCGACCAGAAACATCGTGACTTCGTGGCAGAGCCCATGGGGGAG
AAGCCAGTGGGGAGCCTGGCTGGGATTGGTGAAGTCCTGGGCAAGAAGCTGGAGGAAAGGGGTTTTGACA
AGGCCTATGTTGTCCTTGGCCAGTTTCTGGTGCTAAAGAAAGATGAAGACCTCTTCCGGGAATGGCTGAA
AGACACTTGTGGCGCCAACGCCAAGCAGTCCCGGGACTGCTTCGGATGCCTTCGAGAGTGGTGCGACGCC
TTCTTGCACCCAGCTTTCTTGTACAAAGTGGTTTAGTAATGAACCGGTCCACCACCACCACCACCACTAA
GGATCCGGGGTTGGGGTTGCGCCTTTTCCAAGGCAGCCCTGGGTTTGCGCAGGGACGCGGCTGCTCTGGG
CGTGGTTCCGGGAAACGCAGCGGCGCCGACCCTGGGTCTCGCACATTCTTCACGTCCGTTCGCAGCGTCA
CCCGGATCTTCGCCGCTACCCTTGTGGGCCCCCCGGCGACGCTTCCTGCTCCGCCCCTAAGTCGGGAAGG
TTCCTTGCGGTTCGCGGCGTGCCGGACGTGACAAACGGAAGCCGCACGTCTCACTAGTACCCTCGCAGAC
GGACAGCGCCAGGGAGCAATGGCAGCGCGCCGACCGCGATGGGCTGTGGCCAATAGCGGCTGCTCAGCAG
GGCGCGCCGAGAGCAGCGGCCGGGAAGGGGCGGTGCGGGAGGCGGGGTGTGGGGCGGTAGTGTGGGCCCT
GTTCCTGCCCGCGCGGTGTTCCGCATTCTGCAAGCCTCCGGAGCGCACGTCGGCAGTCGGCTCCCTCGTT
GACCGAATCACCGACCTCTCTCCCCAGCAATTCACCATGACCGAGTACAAGCCCACGGTGCGCCTCGCCA
CCCGCGACGACGTCCCCAGGGCCGTACGCACCCTCGCCGCCGCGTTCGCCGACTACCCCGCCACGCGCCA
CACCGTCGATCCGGACCGCCACATCGAGCGGGTCACCGAGCTGCAAGAACTCTTCCTCACGCGCGTCGGG
CTCGACATCGGCAAGGTGTGGGTCGCGGACGACGGCGCCGCGGTGGCGGTCTGGACCACGCCGGAGAGCG
TCGAAGCGGGGGCGGTGTTCGCCGAGATCGGCCCGCGCATGGCCGAGTTGAGCGGTTCCCGGCTGGCCGC
GCAGCAACAGATGGAAGGCCTCCTGGCGCCGCACCGGCCCAAGGAGCCCGCGTGGTTCCTGGCCACCGTC
GGCGTCTCGCCCGACCACCAGGGCAAGGGTCTGGGCAGCGCCGTCGTGCTCCCCGGAGTGGAGGCGGCCG
AGCGCGCCGGGGTGCCCGCCTTCCTGGAGACCTCCGCGCCCCGCAACCTCCCCTTCTACGAGCGGCTCGG
CTTCACCGTCACCGCCGACGTCGAGGTGCCCGAAGGACCGCGCACCTGGTGCATGACCCGCAAGCCCGGT
GCCGAAGGTAGAGGTTCTCTCCTCACTTGTGGTGATGTTGAAGAAAACCCTGGTCCAATGTCTAGACTGG
ACAAGAGCAAAGTCATAAACGGAGCTCTGGAATTACTCAATGGTGTCGGTATCGAAGGCCTGACGACAAG
GAAACTCGCTCAAAAGCTGGGAGTTGAGCAGCCTACCCTGTACTGGCACGTGAAGAACAAGCGGGCCCTG
CTCGATGCCCTGCCAATCGAGATGCTGGACAGGCATCATACCCACTTCTGCCCCCTGGAAGGCGAGTCAT
GGCAAGACTTTCTGCGGAACAACGCCAAGTCATACCGCTGTGCTCTCCTCTCACATCGCGACGGGGCTAA
AGTGCATCTCGGCACCCGCCCAACAGAGAAACAGTACGAAACCCTGGAAAATCAGCTCGCGTTCCTGTGT
CAGCAAGGCTTCTCCCTGGAGAACGCACTGTACGCTCTGTCCGCCGTGGGCCACTTTACACTGGGCTGCG
TATTGGAGGAACAGGAGCATCAAGTAGCAAAAGAGGAAAGAGAGACACCTACCACCGATTCTATGCCCCC
ACTTCTGAGACAAGCAATTGAGCTGTTCGACCGGCAGGGAGCCGAACCTGCCTTCCTTTTCGGCCTGGAA
CTAATCATATGTGGCCTGGAGAAACAGCTAAAGTGCGAAAGCGGCGGGCCGACCGACGCCCTTGACGATT
TTGACTTAGACATGCTCCCAGCCGATGCCCTTGACGACTTTGACCTTGATATGCTGCCTGCTGACGCTCT
TGACGATTTTGACCTTGACATGCTCCCCGGGTAACTAAGTAAGGATCGATCCAAGATATCGTATTCTTAA
CTATGTTGCTCCTTTTACGCTATGTGGATACGCTGCTTTAATGCCTTTGTATCATGCTATTGCTTCCCGT
ATGGCTTTCATTTTCTCCTCCTTGTATAAATCCTGGTTGCTGTCTCTTTATGAGGAGTTGTGGCCCGTTG
TCAGGCAACGTGGCGTGGTGTGCACTGTGTTTGCTGACGCAACCCCCACTGGTTGGGGCATTGCCACCAC
CTGTCAGCTCCTTTCCGGGACTTTCGCTTTCCCCCTCCCTATTGCCACGGCGGAACTCATCGCCGCCTGC
CTTGCCCGCTGCTGGACAGGGGCTCGGCTGTTGGGCACTGACAATTCCGTGGTGTTGTCGGGGAAGCTGA
CGTCCTTTCCATGGCTGCTCGCCTGTGTTGCCACCTGGATTCTGCGCGGGACGTCCTTCTGCTACGTCCC
TTCGGCCCTCAATCCAGCGGACCTTCCTTCCCGCGGCCTGCTGCCGGCTCTGCGGCCTCTTCCGCGTCTT
CGCCTTCGCCCTCAGACGAGTCGGATCTCCCTTTGGGCCGCCTCCCCGCCTGTTTCGCCTCGGCGTCCGG
ACTAGAGGTACCTTTAAGACCAATGACTTACAAGGCAGCTGTAGATCTTAGCCACTTTTTAAAAGAAAAG
GGGGGACTGGAAGGGCTAATTCACTCCCAACGAAGACAAGATCTGCTTTTTGCTTGTACTGGGTCTCTCT
GGTTAGACCAGATCTGAGCCTGGGAGCTCTCTGGCTAACTAGGGAACCCACTGCTTAAGCCT
Features (pLannotate 1.2.2; 29 found; start..end, strand, type, name):
    181..302     +  polyA_signal   SV40 poly(A) signal: SV40 polyadenylation signal
    342..477     +  rep_origin     SV40 ori: SV40 origin of replication
    485..548     +  promoter       AmpR promoter: bla
    549..1409    +  CDS            AmpR: β-lactamase; bla; confers resistance to ampicillin, carbenicillin, and related antibiotics
   1580..2168    +  rep_origin     ori: high-copy-number ColE1/pMB1/pBR322/pUC origin of replication
   2351..2443    +  CDS            lacI (fragment): lac repressor; lacI; The lac repressor binds to the lac operator to inhibit transcription in E. coli. This inhibition can be relieved by adding lactose or isopropyl-β-D-thiogalactopyranoside (IPTG).
   2456..2477    +  protein_bind   CAP binding site: CAP binding activates transcription in the presence of cAMP. E. coli catabolite activator protein
   2492..2522    +  promoter       lac promoter: promoter for the E. coli lac operon
   2530..2546    +  protein_bind   lac operator: The lac repressor binds to the lac operator to inhibit transcription in E. coli. This inhibition can be relieved by adding lactose or isopropyl-β-D-thiogalactopyranoside (IPTG). lac repressor encoded by lacI
   2591..2609    +  promoter       T3 promoter: promoter for bacteriophage T3 RNA polymerase
   2637..2863    +  promoter       RSV promoter: Rous sarcoma virus enhancer/promoter
   2864..3044    +  LTR            5' LTR (truncated): truncated 5' long terminal repeat (LTR) from HIV-1
   3091..3216    +  misc_feature   HIV-1 Ψ: packaging signal of human immunodeficiency virus type 1
   3200..3563    +  CDS            HIV-1 gag (fragment): gag protein from human immunodeficiency virus 1; gag
   3709..3942    +  misc_feature   RRE: The Rev response element (RRE) of HIV-1 allows for Rev-dependent mRNA export from the nucleus to the cytoplasm.
   4319..4343    +  CDS            Rev (fragment): human immunodeficiency virus 1 (HIV-1) Rev protein; rev; enhances nuclear export of unspliced and incompletely spliced viral mRNAs
   4384..4501    +  misc_feature   cPPT/CTS: central polypurine tract and central termination sequence of HIV-1
   4555..4869    +  promoter       tight TRE promoter: Tet-responsive promoter PTight, consisting of seven tet operator sequences followed by the minimal CMV promoter
   4890..4914    +  protein_bind   attB1: mutant version of attB; recombination site for the Gateway® BP reaction BP Clonase™
   4920..5186    +  CDS            BANF1: BAF_HUMAN - Also known as BAF, BCRG1. Experimental evidence at protein level: Swiss-Prot protein existence level 1. (Microbial infection) In case of poxvirus infection, has an antiviral activity by blocking viral DNA replication. From Homo sapiens (Human).
   5188..5212    -  protein_bind   attB2: mutant version of attB; recombination site for the Gateway® BP reaction BP Clonase™
   5229..5247    +  CDS            9xHis (fragment): 9xHis affinity tag
   5257..5767    +  promoter       hPGK promoter: human phosphoglycerate kinase 1 promoter
   5777..6373    +  CDS            PuroR (fragment): puromycin N-acetyltransferase; pac from Streptomyces; confers resistance to puromycin
   6428..7125    +  CDS            rtTA3 (fragment): reverse tetracycline transactivator 3 activates expression from Tet-responsive promoters in the presence of doxycycline
   7055..7165    +  CDS            VP48: 3 tandem repeats of the minimal activation domain of herpes simplex virus VP16 (Cheng et al., 2013)
   7201..7749    +  misc_feature   WPRE (fragment): woodchuck hepatitis virus posttranscriptional regulatory element
   7775..7846    +  CDS            nef (fragment): NEF_HV1Z2 - Experimental evidence at protein level: Swiss-Prot protein existence level 1. Extracellular Nef protein targets CD4(+) T-lymphocytes for apoptosis by interacting with CXCR4 surface receptors. From Human immunodeficiency virus type 1 group M subtype D (isolate Z2/CDC-Z34) (HIV-1).
   7848..109     +  LTR            3' LTR (ΔU3) (across the origin): self-inactivating 3' long terminal repeat (LTR) from HIV-1
