[The description below was written by a language model from this plasmid's Addgene catalogue record and pLannotate feature annotations shown in this document.]
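Description:
BAF-S4D-tet-puro is a third-generation-style, self-inactivating HIV-1 lentiviral transfer plasmid built on the pLXI403 backbone for doxycycline-inducible expression of a human BANF1 (barrier-to-autointegration factor, BAF) mutant carrying the S4D substitution. In bacteria it is maintained through a high-copy ColE1/pUC-type origin and selected with ampicillin via the β-lactamase gene. The viral portion begins with an RSV promoter driving a truncated 5' LTR, followed by the Ψ packaging signal with a gag fragment, the Rev response element and the cPPT/CTS. It ends with a WPRE and a ΔU3 3' LTR, and an SV40 poly(A) signal and SV40 origin lie downstream in the plasmid backbone. These elements allow the genomic RNA to be transcribed, exported and packaged when helper functions are supplied in trans, while the U3 deletion disables LTR promoter activity after integration.

The payload is an all-in-one Tet-On arrangement. A tight TRE promoter (seven tet operators upstream of a minimal CMV promoter) drives the BANF1 open reading frame, which is flanked by attB1 and attB2 sites left by Gateway cloning. A short His-tag fragment is annotated just beyond attB2, but the record does not indicate whether it is fused to the protein. Downstream, a human PGK promoter drives the puromycin resistance gene followed closely by an rtTA3 reverse transactivator. The two appear to be co-expressed from one cassette, although no linking element is annotated. Transduced mammalian cells can therefore be selected with puromycin, and they constitutively produce the transactivator, which activates the TRE only when doxycycline is present. The construct serves for stable, inducible expression of BAF S4D in cultured cells. The associated study concerns VRK1 dependency in VRK2 promoter-methylated nervous system cancers, but the record does not itself state the functional rationale for the S4D mutation.
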