Addgene plasmid #199650: BAF-S4D-tet-puro
Purpose: Doxycycline-inducible BAF expression
Depositing lab: William Hahn. Depositing organization: Dana-Farber Cancer Institute. Publication: VRK1 as a synthetic lethal target in VRK2 promoter-methylated cancers of the nervous system. So J, Mabe NW, Englinger B, Chow KH, Moyer SM, Yerrum S, Trissal MC, Marques JG, Kwon JJ, Shim B, Pal S, Panditharatna E, Quinn T, Schaefer DA, Jeong D, Mayhew DL, Hwang J, Beroukhim R, Ligon KL, Stegmaier K, Filbin MG, Hahn WC. JCI Insight. 2022 Oct 10;7(19):e158755. doi: 10.1172/jci.insight.158755. PubMed 36040810.
Backbone
  Vector backbone: pLXI403
  Vector type: Lentiviral
  Selectable markers: Puromycin
Growth in bacteria
  Bacterial resistance: Ampicillin, 100 μg/mL
  Growth temperature: 30°C
  Growth strain: NEB Stable
  Copy number: High Copy
Gene/Insert
  Gene/Insert name: BAF
  Species: H. sapiens (human)
  Mutation: S4D
  Entrez Gene: BANF1 (a.k.a. BAF, BCRP1, D14S1460, NGPS)
  Cloning method: Gateway Cloning
Terms and licenses: Academic/Nonprofit Terms; Industry Terms: Not Available to Industry
How to cite: BAF-S4D-tet-puro was a gift from William Hahn (Addgene plasmid # 199650 ; http://n2t.net/addgene:199650 ; RRID:Addgene_199650)
