>Addgene plasmid #199650 | BAF-S4D-tet-puro | depositor partial sequence | sequence record 387001 | Sequence from LNCX primer
NNNNGTGGATGGCTAGCATCACAAGTTTGTACAAAAAAGCAGGCTTCACCATGACAACCGACCAGAAACA
TCGTGACTTCGTGGCAGAGCCCATGGGGGAGAAGCCAGTGGGGAGCCTGGCTGGGATTGGTGAAGTCCTG
GGCAAGAAGCTGGAGGAAAGGGGTTTTGACAAGGCCTATGTTGTCCTTGGCCAGTTTCTGGTGCTAAAGA
AAGATGAAGACCTCTTCCGGGAATGGCTGAAAGACACTTGTGGCGCCAACGCCAAGCAGTCCCGGGACTG
CTTCGGATGCCTTCGAGAGTGGTGCGACGCCTTCTTGCACCCAGCTTTCTTGTACAAAGTGGTTTAGTAA
TGAACCGGTCCACCACCACCACCACCACTAAGGATCCGGGGTTGGGGTTGCGCCTTTTCCAAGGCAGCCC
TGGGTTTGCGCAGGGACGCGGCTGCTCTGGGCGTGGTTCCGGGAAACGCAGCGGCGCCGACCCTGGGTCT
CGCACATTCTTCACGTCCGTTCGCAGCGTCACCCGGATCTTCGCCGCTACCCTTGTGGGCCCCCCGGCGA
CGCTTCCTGCTCCGCCCCTAAGTCGGGAAGGTTCCTTGCGGTTCGCGGCGTGCCGGACGTGACAAACGGA
AGCCGCACGTCTCACTAGTACCCTCGCAGACGGACAGCGCCAGGGAGCAATGGCAGCGCGCCGACCGCGA
TGGGCTGTGGCCAATAGCGGCTGCTCAGCAGGGCGCGCCGAGAGCAGCGGCCGGGAAGGGGCGGTGCGGG
AGGCGGGGTGTGGGGGCGGTAGTGTGAGCCCTGTTCCTGCGCCCGCGTGTTCCCCCTTCTGCGAGCTCCA
GACGCACGTCGCAGTCGGCTCAGTCGTTGACGGAATCACCCACCTCTCTCCGCACAGTTCACCATGACCA
ATACGAGCACGCGCTGCGCTTCACCCCCGCGACACCGCCCCAGGACCCTAGAACCCAAACACCGGATTGC
CAACGCCCCACAGGTCCCATAGAGATTGGGAGCCGGAAGAGCTGAAAGAACGTGAAAAATGTACAACACT
CTCCGTGTCTACCCACAAAGTTTAATGTGAGAAAAGCCTCCGGGGAGATATAACACATCGAAGAGAAGAG
TGCTGTGAGATGGACAAGAACAACACAGAGTTAGAGGATAGCATAGTAGAGCGACACGAAACTGAAGCAG
TAGTGACCCATACACAAGGAGCTGATAGTACGGTCG
